>Addgene plasmid #66019 | I13453 (pBAD)_GB | depositor full sequence | sequence record 114144 | I13453 (pBAD)_GB sequence 2238 bps
TGCCACATTGATTATTTGCACGGCGTCACACTTTGCTATGCCATAGCATTTTTATCCATAAGATTAGCGG
ATCCTACCTGACGCTTTTTATCGCAACTCTCTACTGTTTCTCCATACCGTTTTTTTGGGCTAGCTACTAG
AGACCTACTAGTAGCGGCCGCTGCAGGCTTCCTCGCTCACTGACTCGCTGCGCTCGGTCGTTCGGCTGCG
GCGAGCGGTATCAGCTCACTCAAAGGCGGTAATACGGTTATCCACAGAATCAGGGGATAACGCAGGAAAG
AACATGTGAGCAAAAGGCCAGCAAAAGGCCAGGAACCGTAAAAAGGCCGCGTTGCTGGCGTTTTTCCACA
GGCTCCGCCCCCCTGACGAGCATCACAAAAATCGACGCTCAAGTCAGAGGTGGCGAAACCCGACAGGACT
ATAAAGATACCAGGCGTTTCCCCCTGGAAGCTCCCTCGTGCGCTCTCCTGTTCCGACCCTGCCGCTTACC
GGATACCTGTCCGCCTTTCTCCCTTCGGGAAGCGTGGCGCTTTCTCATAGCTCACGCTGTAGGTATCTCA
GTTCGGTGTAGGTCGTTCGCTCCAAGCTGGGCTGTGTGCACGAACCCCCCGTTCAGCCCGACCGCTGCGC
CTTATCCGGTAACTATCGTCTTGAGTCCAACCCGGTAAGACACGACTTATCGCCACTGGCAGCAGCCACT
GGTAACAGGATTAGCAGAGCGAGGTATGTAGGCGGTGCTACAGAGTTCTTGAAGTGGTGGCCTAACTACG
GCTACACTAGAAGAACAGTATTTGGTATCTGCGCTCTGCTGAAGCCAGTTACCTTCGGAAAAAGAGTTGG
TAGCTCTTGATCCGGCAAACAAACCACCGCTGGTAGCGGTGGTTTTTTTGTTTGCAAGCAGCAGATTACG
CGCAGAAAAAAAGGATCTCAAGAAGATCCTTTGATCTTTTCTACGGGGTCTGACGCTCAGTGGAACGAAA
ACTCACGTTAAGGGATTTTGGTCATGAGATTATCAAAAAGGATCTTCACCTAGATCCTTTTAAATTAAAA
ATGAAGTTTTAAATCAATCTAAAGTATATATGAGTAAACTTGGTCTGACAGTTACCAATGCTTAATCAGT
GAGGCACCTATCTCAGCGATCTGTCTATTTCGTTCATCCATAGTTGCCTGACTCCCCGTCGTGTAGATAA
CTACGATACGGGAGGGCTTACCATCTGGCCCCAGTGCTGCAATGATACCGCGCGACCCACGCTCACCGGC
TCCAGATTTATCAGCAATAAACCAGCCAGCCGGAAGGGCCGAGCGCAGAAGTGGTCCTGCAACTTTATCC
GCCTCCATCCAGTCTATTAATTGTTGCCGGGAAGCTAGAGTAAGTAGTTCGCCAGTTAATAGTTTGCGCA
ACGTTGTTGCCATTGCTACAGGCATCGTGGTGTCACGCTCGTCGTTTGGTATGGCTTCATTCAGCTCCGG
TTCCCAACGATCAAGGCGAGTTACATGATCCCCCATGTTGTGCAAAAAAGCGGTTAGCTCCTTCGGTCCT
CCGATCGTTGTCAGAAGTAAGTTGGCCGCAGTGTTATCACTCATGGTTATGGCAGCACTGCATAATTCTC
TTACTGTCATGCCATCCGTAAGATGCTTTTCTGTGACTGGTGAGTACTCAACCAAGTCATTCTGAGAATA
GTGTATGCGGCGACCGAGTTGCTCTTGCCCGGCGTCAATACGGGATAATACCGCGCCACATAGCAGAACT
TTAAAAGTGCTCATCATTGGAAAACGTTCTTCGGGGCGAAAACTCTCAAGGATCTTACCGCTGTTGAGAT
CCAGTTCGATGTAACCCACTCGTGCACCCAACTGATCTTCAGCATCTTTTACTTTCACCAGCGTTTCTGG
GTGAGCAAAAACAGGAAGGCAAAATGCCGCAAAAAAGGGAATAAGGGCGACACGGAAATGTTGAATACTC
ATACTCTTCCTTTTTCAATATTATTGAAGCATTTATCAGGGTTATTGTCTCATGAGCGGATACATATTTG
AATGTATTTAGAAAAATAAACAAATAGGGGTTCCGCGCACATTTCCCCGAAAAGTGCCACCTGACGTCTA
AGAAACCATTATTATCATGACATTAACCTATAAAAATAGGCGTATCACGAGGCAGAATTTCAGATAAAAA
AAATCCTTAGCTTTCGCTAAGGATGATTTCTGGAATTCGCGGCCGCTTCTAGAGACTAGTGGGTCTCA
Features (pLannotate 1.2.2; 7 found; start..end, strand, type, name):
      3..115     +  promoter       araBAD promoter (fragment): araBAD; promoter of the L-arabinose operon of E. coli; the araC regulatory gene is transcribed in the opposite direction (Guzman et al., 1995)
    146..166     +  misc_feature   BioBrick suffix: universal suffix for all parts
    343..931     -  rep_origin     ori: high-copy-number ColE1/pMB1/pBR322/pUC origin of replication
   1102..1962    -  CDS            AmpR: β-lactamase; bla; confers resistance to ampicillin, carbenicillin, and related antibiotics
   1963..2067    -  promoter       AmpR promoter: bla
   2157..2200    -  terminator     bacterial terminator: putative bacterial transcription terminator
   2203..2224    +  misc_feature   BioBrick prefix: BioBrick prefix for parts that do not start with "ATG"
