[The description below was written by a language model from this plasmid's Addgene catalogue record and pLannotate feature annotations shown in this document.]
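Description:
I13453 (pBAD)_GB is a small (2,238 nt) synthetic-biology plasmid from the CIDAR MoClo E. coli part library, carrying a single basic part, a controllable promoter, in the ampicillin-resistant DVA destination vector backbone. It is propagated in E. coli. The feature table shows a ColE1/pMB1/pUC-type origin of replication, annotated as high-copy although the catalogue entry lists copy number as unknown. Selection relies on the β-lactamase gene (AmpR) driven by its own bla promoter. A putative bacterial transcription terminator and remnants of the BioBrick prefix and suffix flank the cloning region, reflecting the backbone's descent from BioBrick-format vectors.

The payload is the I13453 pBAD part, annotated as a fragment of the araBAD promoter from the E. coli L-arabinose operon, about 110 bp long. The araC regulator gene is not present on this plasmid. According to the record, the promoter is AraC-regulated and depends on AraC being expressed from a separate part (C0080), so regulated behaviour requires AraC to be supplied elsewhere in the assembled device or by the host. The "[G:I13453:B]" notation and the "_GB" suffix indicate that the part is flanked by the G and B MoClo fusion sites, which set its position and orientation during assembly. These sites are not annotated in the feature table, and the cloning method is listed as unknown.

As a MoClo basic part, the construct is not an expression vector in itself. It serves as a source of a promoter module to be combined with ribosome binding site, coding sequence and terminator parts in modular hierarchical assembly of transcriptional units, for combinatorial design of genetic circuits in E. coli.
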