Addgene plasmid #66019: I13453 (pBAD)_GB
Purpose: MoClo Basic Part: Controllable promoter - pBAD - araC regulated (pBAD promoter, inducible by expression of AraC, C0080) [G:I13453:B]
Depositing lab: Douglas Densmore. Depositing organization: Boston University Main Campus. Publication: CIDAR MoClo: Improved MoClo Assembly Standard and New E. coli Part Library Enable Rapid Combinatorial Design for Synthetic and Traditional Biology. Iverson SV, Haddock TL, Beal J, Densmore DM. ACS Synth Biol. 2016 Jan 15;5(1):99-103. doi: 10.1021/acssynbio.5b00124. Epub 2015 Nov 4. PubMed 26479688.
Backbone
  Vector backbone: DVA
  Vector type: Synthetic Biology
Growth in bacteria
  Bacterial resistance: Ampicillin, 100 μg/mL
  Growth temperature: 37°C
  Growth strain: DH5alpha
  Copy number: Unknown
Gene/Insert
  Gene/Insert name: Controllable promoter (alt name: Basic Part - Promoter)
  Species: Synthetic
  Cloning method: Unknown
Terms and licenses: Academic/Nonprofit Terms; Industry Terms: Not Available to Industry
How to cite: I13453 (pBAD)_GB was a gift from Douglas Densmore (Addgene plasmid # 66019 ; http://n2t.net/addgene:66019 ; RRID:Addgene_66019)
