>Addgene plasmid #66019 | I13453 (pBAD)_GB | addgene partial sequence | sequence record 114143 | MoCloR 5'-gccacctgacgtctaagaaacc-3'
TAGGCGTATCACGAGGCAGAATTTCAGATAAAAAAAATCCTTAGCTTTCGCTAAGGATGATTTCTGGAAT
TCGCGGCCGCTTCTAGAGACTAGTGGGTCTCATGCCACATTGATTATTTGCACGGCGTCACACTTTGCTA
TGCCATAGCATTTTTATCCATAAGATTAGCGGATCCTACCTGACGCTTTTTATCGCAACTCTCTACTGTT
TCTCCATACCGTTTTTTTGGGCTAGCTACTAGAGACCTACTAGTAGCGGCCGCTGCAGGCTTCCTCGCTC
ACTGACTCGCTGCGCTCGGTCGTTCGGCTGCGGCGAGCGGTATCAGCTCACTCAAAGGCGGTAATACGGT
TATCCACAGAATCAGGGGATAACGCAGGAAAGAACATGTGAGCAAAAGGCCAGCAAAAGGCCAGGAACCG
TAAAAAGGCCGCGTTGCTGGCGTTTTTCCACAGGCTCCGCCCCCCTGACGAGCATCACAAAAATCGACGC
TCAAGTCAGAGGTGGCGAAACCCGACAGGACTATAAAGATACCAGGCGTTTCCCCCTGGAAGCTCCCTCG
TGCGCTCTCCTGTTCCGACCCTGCCGCTTACCGGATACCTGTCCGCCTTTCTCCCTTCGGGAAGCGTGGC
GCTTTCTCATAGCTCACGCTGTAGGTATCTCAGTTCGGTGTAGGTCGTTCGCTCCAAGCTGGGCTGTGTG
CACGAACCCCCCGTTCAGCCCGACCGCTGCGCCTTATCCGGTAACTATCGTCTTGAGTCCAACCCGGTAA
GACACGACTTATCGCCACTGGCAGCAGCCACTGGTAACAGGATTAGCAGAGCGAGGTATGTAGGCGGTGC
TACAGAGTTCTTGAAGTGGTGGCCTAACTACGGCTACACTAG
